Addgene plasmid #52117: pIYneo
Purpose: (Empty Backbone) a bicistronic IRES-YFP containing vector for mammalian expression (CMV promoter)
Depositing lab: Dario Vignali. Depositing organization: St. Jude Children's Research Hospital.
Backbone
  Vector backbone: pCI-neo
  Backbone manufacturer: Promega
  Backbone size (bp): 6765
  Vector type: Mammalian Expression
  Promoter: CMV
  Selectable markers: Neomycin (select with G418)
  Tag / fusion protein: IRES-YFP (C terminal on backbone)
Growth in bacteria
  Bacterial resistance: Ampicillin, 100 μg/mL
  Growth temperature: 37°C
  Growth strain: DH5alpha
  Copy number: High Copy
Gene/Insert
  Cloning method: Restriction Enzyme
  Sequencing primers: 5′ CMV-F
Terms and licenses: Academic/Nonprofit Terms; Industry Terms: Not Available to Industry
How to cite: pIYneo was a gift from Dario Vignali (Addgene plasmid # 52117 ; http://n2t.net/addgene:52117 ; RRID:Addgene_52117)
