[The description below was written by a language model from this plasmid's Addgene catalogue record and pLannotate feature annotations shown in this document.]
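Description:
pIYneo is an empty mammalian expression backbone derived from Promega's pCI-neo, modified to carry an IRES-YFP cassette so that a gene of interest can be co-expressed with a fluorescent reporter from a single bicistronic transcript. In bacteria it is maintained at high copy number through a ColE1/pUC-type origin and selected with ampicillin via the β-lactamase gene. An f1 origin is also present, which permits single-stranded DNA production. For mammalian cells, a separate cassette consisting of the SV40 enhancer/early promoter, the neomycin phosphotransferase gene and a synthetic polyadenylation signal allows G418 selection of stable transfectants.

The main expression unit is driven by the human cytomegalovirus immediate early enhancer and promoter, followed by a chimeric β-globin/immunoglobulin heavy chain intron, a type of element generally included to enhance expression. A T7 promoter lies just downstream of the intron. The short interval between it and the encephalomyocarditis virus IRES is presumably where inserts are placed by restriction cloning, although the record does not list the available sites. The IRES directs cap-independent translation of codon-optimised EYFP as the second cistron, and the transcript is terminated by an SV40 poly(A) signal, which the automated annotation reports on the reverse strand. A T3 promoter fragment sits between EYFP and this signal.

Because YFP is translated from the same mRNA as the upstream insert rather than being fused to it, fluorescence marks cells expressing the transgene, which should remain untagged. This makes the vector suited to identifying or sorting transfected cells by microscopy or flow cytometry. The short lacZα, large T antigen, bom and rop fragments in the feature table appear to be backbone remnants rather than functional elements.
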