Features (pLannotate 1.2.2; 20 found; start..end, strand, type, name):
    140..517     +  enhancer       CMV enhancer: human cytomegalovirus immediate early enhancer
    518..729     +  promoter       CMV promoter: human cytomegalovirus (CMV) immediate early promoter
    890..1022    +  intron         chimeric intron: chimera between introns from human β-globin and immunoglobulin heavy chain genes
   1067..1085    +  promoter       T7 promoter: promoter for bacteriophage T7 RNA polymerase
   1151..1702    +  misc_feature   IRES: internal ribosome entry site (IRES) of the encephalomyocarditis virus (EMCV)
   1705..2424    +  CDS            EYFP: enhanced YFP mammalian codon-optimized
   2437..2454    -  promoter       T3 promoter (fragment): promoter for bacteriophage T3 RNA polymerase
   2472..2593    -  polyA_signal   SV40 poly(A) signal: SV40 polyadenylation signal
   2616..2684    -  CDS            large T antigen (fragment): large T antigen from SV40 (simian virus 40)
   2708..2775    +  CDS            lacZα (fragment): LacZα fragment of β-galactosidase; lacZ fragment
   2779..3207    +  rep_origin     f1 ori (sequence partly withheld): f1 bacteriophage origin of replication; arrow indicates direction of (+) strand synthesis
   3235..3286    -  misc_feature   bom (fragment): basis of mobility region from pBR322
   3351..3708    +  promoter       SV40 promoter: SV40 enhancer and early promoter
   3759..4550    +  CDS            neo: KKA2_KLEPN - Also known as kan, nptII. Experimental evidence at protein level: Swiss-Prot protein existence level 1. Resistance to kanamycin, neomycin, paromomycin, ribostamycin, butirosin and gentamicin B. From Klebsiella pneumoniae.
   4617..4665    +  polyA_signal   poly(A) signal: synthetic polyadenylation signal
   4685..4739    -  misc_feature   bom (fragment): basis of mobility region from pBR322
   4841..4876    -  CDS            rop (fragment): Rop protein, which maintains plasmids at low copy number; rop
   4971..5075    +  promoter       AmpR promoter: bla
   5076..5936    +  CDS            AmpR: β-lactamase; bla; confers resistance to ampicillin, carbenicillin, and related antibiotics
   6107..6695    +  rep_origin     ori: high-copy-number ColE1/pMB1/pBR322/pUC origin of replication
>Addgene plasmid #52117 | pIYneo | depositor full sequence | sequence record 80503 | pIYneo sequence 6768 bps
TCAATATTGGCCATTAGCCATATTATTCATTGGTTATATAGCATAAATCAATATTGGCTATTGGCCATTG
CATACGTTGTATCTATATCATAATATGTACATTTATATTGGCTCATGTCCAATATGACCGCCATGTTGGC
ATTGATTATTGACTAGTTATTAATAGTAATCAATTACGGGGTCATTAGTTCATAGCCCATATATGGAGTT
CCGCGTTACATAACTTACGGTAAATGGCCCGCCTGGCTGACCGCCCAACGACCCCCGCCCATTGACGTCA
ATAATGACGTATGTTCCCATAGTAACGCCAATAGGGACTTTCCATTGACGTCAATGGGTGGAGTATTTAC
GGTAAACTGCCCACTTGGCAGTACATCAAGTGTATCATATGCCAAGTCCGCCCCCTATTGACGTCAATGA
CGGTAAATGGCCCGCCTGGCATTATGCCCAGTACATGACCTTACGGGACTTTCCTACTTGGCAGTACATC
TACGTATTAGTCATCGCTATTACCATGGTGATGCGGTTTTGGCAGTACACCAATGGGCGTGGATAGCGGT
TTGACTCACGGGGATTTCCAAGTCTCCACCCCATTGACGTCAATGGGAGTTTGTTTTGGCACCAAAATCA
ACGGGACTTTCCAAAATGTCGTAACAACTGCGATCGCCCGCCCCGTTGACGCAAATGGGCGGTAGGCGTG
TACGGTGGGAGGTCTATATAAGCAGAGCTCGTTTAGTGAACCGTCAGATCACTAGAAGCTTTATTGCGGT
AGTTTATCACAGTTAAATTGCTAACGCAGTCAGTGCTTCTGACACAACAGTCTCGAACTTAAGCTGCAGT
GACTCTCTTAAGGTAGCCTTGCAGAAGTTGGTCGTGAGGCACTGGGCAGGTAAGTATCAAGGTTACAAGA
CAGGTTTAAGGAGACCAATAGAAACTGGGCTTGTCGAGACAGAGAAGACTCTTGCGTTTCTGATAGGCAC
CTATTGGTCTTACTGACATCCACTTTGCCTTTCTCTCCACAGGTGTCCACTCCCAGTTCAATTACAGCTC
TTAAGGCTAGAGTACTTAATACGACTCACTATAGGCTAGCCTCGAGAATTCACGCGTGGTACCTCTAGAG
TCGAGCGGGATCAATTCCGCCCCCCCCCTAACGTTACTGGCCGAAGCCGCTTGGAATAAGGCCGGTGTGC
GTTTGTCTATATGTTATTTTCCACCATATTGCCGTCTTTTGGCAATGTGAGGGCCCGGAAACCTGGCCCT
GTCTTCTTGACGAGCATTCCTAGGGGTCTTTCCCCTCTCGCCAAAGGAATGCAAGGTCTGTTGAATGTCG
TGAAGGAAGCAGTTCCTCTGGAAGCTTCTTGAAGACAAACAACGTCTGTAGCGACCCTTTGCAGGCAGCG
GAACCCCCCACCTGGCGACAGGTGCCTCTGCGGCCAAAAGCCACGTGTATAAGATACACCTGCAAAGGCG
GCACAACCCCAGTGCCACGTTGTGAGTTGGATAGTTGTGGAAAGAGTCAAATGGCTCTCCTCAAGCGTAT
TCAACAAGGGGCTGAAGGATGCCCAGAAGGTACCCCATTGTATGGGATCTGATCTGGGGCCTCGGTGCAC
ATGCTTTACATGTGTTTAGTCGAGGTTAAAAAACGTCTAGGCCCCCCGAACCACGGGGACGTGGTTTTCC
TTTGAAAAACACGATGATAATACCATGGTGAGCAAGGGCGAGGAGCTGTTCACCGGGGTGGTGCCCATCC
TGGTCGAGCTGGACGGCGACGTAAACGGCCACAAGTTCAGCGTGTCCGGCGAGGGCGAGGGCGATGCCAC
CTACGGCAAGCTGACCCTGAAGTTCATCTGCACCACCGGCAAGCTGCCCGTGCCCTGGCCCACCCTCGTG
ACCACCTTCGGCTACGGCCTGCAGTGCTTCGCCCGCTACCCCGACCACATGAAGCAGCACGACTTCTTCA
AGTCCGCCATGCCCGAAGGCTACGTCCAGGAGCGCACCATCTTCTTCAAGGACGACGGCAACTACAAGAC
CCGCGCCGAGGTGAAGTTCGAGGGCGACACCCTGGTGAACCGCATCGAGCTGAAGGGCATCGACTTCAAG
GAGGACGGCAACATCCTGGGGCACAAGCTGGAGTACAACTACAACAGCCACAACGTCTATATCATGGCCG
ACAAGCAGAAGAACGGCATCAAGGTGAACTTCAAGATCCGCCACAACATCGAGGACGGCAGCGTGCAGCT
CGCCGACCACTACCAGCAGAACACCCCCATCGGCGACGGCCCCGTGCTGCTGCCCGACAACCACTACCTG
AGCTACCAGTCCGCCCTGAGCAAAGACCCCAACGAGAAGCGCGATCACATGGTCCTGCTGGAGTTCGTGA
CCGCCGCCGGGATCACTCTCGGCATGGACGAGCTGTACAAGTAAAGCGGCCGCTTCCCTTTAGTGAGGGT
TAATGCTTCGAGCAGACATGATAAGATACATTGATGAGTTTGGACAAACCACAACTAGAATGCAGTGAAA
AAAATGCTTTATTTGTGAAATTTGTGATGCTATTGCTTTATTTGTAACCATTATAAGCTGCAATAAACAA
GTTAACAACAACAATTGCATTCATTTTATGTTTCAGGTTCAGGGGGAGATGTGGGAGGTTTTTTAAAGCA
AGTAAAACCTCTACAAATGTGGTAAAATCCGATAAGGATCGATCCGGGCTGGCGTAATAGCGAAGAGGCC
CGCACCGATCGCCCTTCCCAACAGTTGCGCAGCCTGAATGGCGAATGG
[124 nt withheld, positions 2779-2902]
C
[91 nt withheld, positions 2904-2994]
A
[49 nt withheld, positions 2996-3044]
CCTTTGACGTTGGAGTCCACGTTCTTT
[37 nt withheld, positions 3072-3108]
ACCCTATCTCGGTCTATTCTTTTGATTTATAAGGGATTTTGCCGATTTCGGCCTATTGGTTAAAAAATGA
GCTGATTTAACAAAAATTTAACGCGAATTTTAACAAAATATTAACGCTTACAATTTCCTGATGCGGTATT
TTCTCCTTACGCATCTGTGCGGTATTTCACACCGCATACGCGGATCTGCGCAGCACCATGGCCTGAAATA
ACCTCTGAAAGAGGAACTTGGTTAGGTACCTTCTGAGGCGGAAAGAACCAGCTGTGGAATGTGTGTCAGT
TAGGGTGTGGAAAGTCCCCAGGCTCCCCAGCAGGCAGAAGTATGCAAAGCATGCATCTCAATTAGTCAGC
AACCAGGTGTGGAAAGTCCCCAGGCTCCCCAGCAGGCAGAAGTATGCAAAGCATGCATCTCAATTAGTCA
GCAACCATAGTCCCGCCCCTAACTCCGCCCATCCCGCCCCTAACTCCGCCCAGTTCCGCCCATTCTCCGC
CCCATGGCTGACTAATTTTTTTTATTTATGCAGAGGCCGAGGCCGCCTCGGCCTCTGAGCTATTCCAGAA
GTAGTGAGGAGGCTTTTTTGGAGGCCTAGGCTTTTGCAAAAAGCTTGATTCTTCTGACACAACAGTCTCG
AACTTAAGGCTAGAGCCACCATGATTGAACAAGATGGATTGCACGCAGGTTCTCCGGCCGCTTGGGTGGA
GAGGCTATTCGGCTATGACTGGGCACAACAGACAATCGGCTGCTCTGATGCCGCCGTGTTCCGGCTGTCA
GCGCAGGGGCGCCCGGTTCTTTTTGTCAAGACCGACCTGTCCGGTGCCCTGAATGAACTGCAGGACGAGG
CAGCGCGGCTATCGTGGCTGGCCACGACGGGCGTTCCTTGCGCAGCTGTGCTCGACGTTGTCACTGAAGC
GGGAAGGGACTGGCTGCTATTGGGCGAAGTGCCGGGGCAGGATCTCCTGTCATCTCACCTTGCTCCTGCC
GAGAAAGTATCCATCATGGCTGATGCAATGCGGCGGCTGCATACGCTTGATCCGGCTACCTGCCCATTCG
ACCACCAAGCGAAACATCGCATCGAGCGAGCACGTACTCGGATGGAAGCCGGTCTTGTCGATCAGGATGA
TCTGGACGAAGAGCATCAGGGGCTCGCGCCAGCCGAACTGTTCGCCAGGCTCAAGGCGCGCATGCCCGAC
GGCGAGGATCTCGTCGTGACCCATGGCGATGCCTGCTTGCCGAATATCATGGTGGAAAATGGCCGCTTTT
CTGGATTCATCGACTGTGGCCGGCTGGGTGTGGCGGACCGCTATCAGGACATAGCGTTGGCTACCCGTGA
TATTGCTGAAGAGCTTGGCGGCGAATGGGCTGACCGCTTCCTCGTGCTTTACGGTATCGCCGCTCCCGAT
TCGCAGCGCATCGCCTTCTATCGCCTTCTTGACGAGTTCTTCTGAGCGGGACTCTGGGGTTCGAAATGAC
CGACCAAGCGACGCCCAACCTGCCATCACGATGGCCGCAATAAAATATCTTTATTTTCATTACATCTGTG
TGTTGGTTTTTTGTGTGAATCGATAGCGATAAGGATCCGCGTATGGTGCACTCTCAGTACAATCTGCTCT
GATGCCGCATAGTTAAGCCAGCCCCGACACCCGCCAACACCCGCTGACGCGCCCTGACGGGCTTGTCTGC
TCCCGGCATCCGCTTACAGACAAGCTGTGACCGTCTCCGGGAGCTGCATGTGTCAGAGGTTTTCACCGTC
ATCACCGAAACGCGCGAGACGAAAGGGCCTCGTGATACGCCTATTTTTATAGGTTAATGTCATGATAATA
ATGGTTTCTTAGACGTCAGGTGGCACTTTTCGGGGAAATGTGCGCGGAACCCCTATTTGTTTATTTTTCT
AAATACATTCAAATATGTATCCGCTCATGAGACAATAACCCTGATAAATGCTTCAATAATATTGAAAAAG
GAAGAGTATGAGTATTCAACATTTCCGTGTCGCCCTTATTCCCTTTTTTGCGGCATTTTGCCTTCCTGTT
TTTGCTCACCCAGAAACGCTGGTGAAAGTAAAAGATGCTGAAGATCAGTTGGGTGCACGAGTGGGTTACA
TCGAACTGGATCTCAACAGCGGTAAGATCCTTGAGAGTTTTCGCCCCGAAGAACGTTTTCCAATGATGAG
CACTTTTAAAGTTCTGCTATGTGGCGCGGTATTATCCCGTATTGACGCCGGGCAAGAGCAACTCGGTCGC
CGCATACACTATTCTCAGAATGACTTGGTTGAGTACTCACCAGTCACAGAAAAGCATCTTACGGATGGCA
TGACAGTAAGAGAATTATGCAGTGCTGCCATAACCATGAGTGATAACACTGCGGCCAACTTACTTCTGAC
AACGATCGGAGGACCGAAGGAGCTAACCGCTTTTTTGCACAACATGGGGGATCATGTAACTCGCCTTGAT
CGTTGGGAACCGGAGCTGAATGAAGCCATACCAAACGACGAGCGTGACACCACGATGCCTGTAGCAATGG
CAACAACGTTGCGCAAACTATTAACTGGCGAACTACTTACTCTAGCTTCCCGGCAACAATTAATAGACTG
GATGGAGGCGGATAAAGTTGCAGGACCACTTCTGCGCTCGGCCCTTCCGGCTGGCTGGTTTATTGCTGAT
AAATCTGGAGCCGGTGAGCGTGGGTCTCGCGGTATCATTGCAGCACTGGGGCCAGATGGTAAGCCCTCCC
GTATCGTAGTTATCTACACGACGGGGAGTCAGGCAACTATGGATGAACGAAATAGACAGATCGCTGAGAT
AGGTGCCTCACTGATTAAGCATTGGTAACTGTCAGACCAAGTTTACTCATATATACTTTAGATTGATTTA
AAACTTCATTTTTAATTTAAAAGGATCTAGGTGAAGATCCTTTTTGATAATCTCATGACCAAAATCCCTT
AACGTGAGTTTTCGTTCCACTGAGCGTCAGACCCCGTAGAAAAGATCAAAGGATCTTCTTGAGATCCTTT
TTTTCTGCGCGTAATCTGCTGCTTGCAAACAAAAAAACCACCGCTACCAGCGGTGGTTTGTTTGCCGGAT
CAAGAGCTACCAACTCTTTTTCCGAAGGTAACTGGCTTCAGCAGAGCGCAGATACCAAATACTGTTCTTC
TAGTGTAGCCGTAGTTAGGCCACCACTTCAAGAACTCTGTAGCACCGCCTACATACCTCGCTCTGCTAAT
CCTGTTACCAGTGGCTGCTGCCAGTGGCGATAAGTCGTGTCTTACCGGGTTGGACTCAAGACGATAGTTA
CCGGATAAGGCGCAGCGGTCGGGCTGAACGGGGGGTTCGTGCACACAGCCCAGCTTGGAGCGAACGACCT
ACACCGAACTGAGATACCTACAGCGTGAGCTATGAGAAAGCGCCACGCTTCCCGAAGGGAGAAAGGCGGA
CAGGTATCCGGTAAGCGGCAGGGTCGGAACAGGAGAGCGCACGAGGGAGCTTCCAGGGGGAAACGCCTGG
TATCTTTATAGTCCTGTCGGGTTTCGCCACCTCTGACTTGAGCGTCGATTTTTGTGATGCTCGTCAGGGG
GGCGGAGCCTATGGAAAAACGCCAGCAACGCGGCCTTTTTACGGTTCCTGGCCTTTTGCTGGCCTTTTGC
TCACATGGCTCGACAGATCT
