>Addgene plasmid #52117 | pIYneo | addgene partial sequence | sequence record 81883 | chim-int-F 5'-TCTTACTGACATCCACTTTGCC-3'
CAGCTCTTAAGGCTAGAGTACTTAATACGACTCACTATAGGCTAGCCTCGAGAATTCACGCGTGGTACCT
CTAGAGTCGAGCGGGATCAATTCCGCCCCCCCCCTAACGTTACTGGCCGAAGCCGCTTGGAATAAGGCCG
GTGTGCGTTTGTCTATATGTTATTTTCCACCATATTGCCGTCTTTTGGCAATGTGAGGGCCCGGAAACCT
GGCCCTGTCTTCTTGACGAGCATTCCTAGGGGTCTTTCCCCTCTCGCCAAAGGAATGCAAGGTCTGTTGA
ATGTCGTGAAGGAAGCAGTTCCTCTGGAAGCTTCTTGAAGACAAACAACGTCTGTAGCGACCCTTTGCAG
GCAGCGGAACCCCCCACCTGGCGACAGGTGCCTCTGCGGCCAAAAGCCACGTGTATAAGATACACCTGCA
AAGGCGGCACAACCCCAGTGCCACGTTGTGAGTTGGATAGTTGTGGAAAGAGTCAAATGGCTCTCCTCAA
GCGTATTCAACAAGGGGCTGAAGGATGCCCAGAAGGTACCCCATTGTATGGGATCTGATCTGGGGCCTCG
GTGCACATGCTTTACATGTGTTTAGTCGAGGTTAAAAAAACGTCTAGGCCCCCCGAACCACGGGGACGTG
GTTTTCCTTTGAAAAACACGATAATACCATGGTGAGCAAGGGCGAGGAGCTGTTCACCGGGGTGGTGCCC
ATCCTGGTCGAGCTGGACGGCGACGTAAACGGCCACAAGTTCAGCGTGTCCGGCGAGGGCGAGGGCGATG
CCACCTACGGCAAGCTGACCCTGAAGTTCATCTGCACCACCGGCAAGCTGCCCGTGCCCTGGCCCACCCT
CGTGACCACCTTCGGCTACGG
