>Addgene plasmid #52117 | pIYneo | addgene partial sequence | sequence record 81895 | IRES-F 5'-TGGCTCTCCTCAAGCGTATT-3'
CCCATTGTATGGGATCTGATCTGGGGCCTCGGTGCACATGCTTTACATGTGTTTAGTCGAGGTTAAAAAA
ACGTCTAGGCCCCCCGAACCACGGGGACGTGGTTTTCCTTTGAAAAACACGATAATACCATGGTGAGCAA
GGGCGAGGAGCTGTTCACCGGGGTGGTGCCCATCCTGGTCGAGCTGGACGGCGACGTAAACGGCCACAAG
TTCAGCGTGTCCGGCGAGGGCGAGGGCGATGCCACCTACGGCAAGCTGACCCTGAAGTTCATCTGCACCA
CCGGCAAGCTGCCCGTGCCCTGGCCCACCCTCGTGACCACCTTCGGCTACGGCCTGCAGTGCTTCGCCCG
CTACCCCGACCACATGAAGCAGCACGACTTCTTCAAGTCCGCCATGCCCGAAGGCTACGTCCAGGAGCGC
ACCATCTTCTTCAAGGACGACGGCAACTACAAGACCCGCGCCGAGGTGAAGTTCGAGGGCGACACCCTGG
TGAACCGCATCGAGCTGAAGGGCATCGACTTCAAGGAGGACGGCAACATCCTGGGGCACAAGCTGGAGTA
CAACTACAACAGCCACAACGTCTATATCATGGCCGACAAGCAGAAGAACGGCATCAAGGTGAACTTCAAG
ATCCGCCACAACATCGAGGACGGCAGCGTGCAGCTCGCCGACCACTACCAGCAGAACACCCCCATCGGCG
ACGGCCCCGTGCTGCTGCCCGACAACCACTACCTGAGCTACCAGTCCGCCCTGAGCAAAGACCCCAACGA
GAAGCGCGATCACATGGTCCTGCTGGAGTTCGTGACCGCCGCCGGGATCACTCTCGGCATGGACGAGCTG
TACAAGTAAAGCGGCCGCTTCCCTTTAGTGAGGGTTAATGCTTCGAGCAGACATGATAAGATACATTGAT
GAGTTTGGACAAACCACAACTAGAATGCAGTG
